Addgene plasmid #16598: c-myc promoter (4x TBE1 - mut)
Depositing lab: Bert Vogelstein. Depositing organization: Johns Hopkins University and School of Medicine. Publication: Identification of c-MYC as a target of the APC pathway. He TC, Sparks AB, Rago C, Hermeking H, Zawel L, da Costa LT, Morin PJ, Vogelstein B, Kinzler KW. Science. 1998 Sep 4. 281(5382):1509-12. 10.1126/science.281.5382.1509 PubMed 9727977.
Backbone
  Vector backbone: pBV-Luc
  Backbone manufacturer: Vogelstein Lab
  Backbone size w/o insert (bp): 4867
  Vector type: Mammalian Expression, Luciferase
Growth in bacteria
  Bacterial resistance: Ampicillin, 100 μg/mL
  Growth temperature: 37°C
  Growth strain: DH5alpha
  Copy number: High Copy
Gene/Insert
  Gene/Insert name: c-myc promoter (4xTBE1 mut) (alt name: MYC)
  Species: H. sapiens (human)
  Mutation: mutant TBE1 sites
  Entrez Gene: MYC (a.k.a. MRTL, MYCC, bHLHe39, c-Myc)
  Tag / fusion protein: luciferase (C terminal on backbone)
  Cloning method: Restriction Enzyme
  Sequencing primers: 5′ n/a; 3′ LucNRev
Terms and licenses: Academic/Nonprofit Terms; Industry Terms: Not Available to Industry
Depositor comments: Mutated Tcf-4 binding elements (TBEs). To construct the four tandem repeats of TBE1m, we dimerized oligonucleotide cassettes containing two copies of the site and cloned the products into pBV-Luc.
How to cite: c-myc promoter (4x TBE1 - mut) was a gift from Bert Vogelstein (Addgene plasmid # 16598 ; http://n2t.net/addgene:16598 ; RRID:Addgene_16598)
