[The description below was written by a language model from this plasmid's Addgene catalogue record.]
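Description:
c-myc promoter (4x TBE1 - mut) is a luciferase reporter plasmid for mammalian cells, built on the pBV-Luc backbone (about 4.9 kb without insert). It is maintained in E. coli as a high-copy plasmid under ampicillin selection. The record does not include a feature table, so the origin of replication, the promoter elements present in pBV-Luc, and the polyadenylation signal are not stated here. No mammalian selection marker is listed.

The insert consists of four tandem copies of a mutated TBE1 site, one of the Tcf-4 binding elements from the human c-MYC (MYC) promoter. According to the depositor's notes, oligonucleotide cassettes each carrying two copies of the mutant site were dimerized and cloned into pBV-Luc by restriction enzyme cloning, placing the repeats upstream of the backbone's luciferase coding sequence. The catalogue lists luciferase as a C-terminal "tag", but the insert is a regulatory element rather than a coding sequence, so luciferase serves here as a transcriptional readout and not as a fusion partner.

Because the Tcf-4 binding sites are mutated, the construct is best understood as a negative control. It would normally be compared with a matching reporter carrying intact TBE1 repeats, to test whether luciferase activation depends on sequence-specific Tcf-4 binding. This fits the associated work, which identified c-MYC as a transcriptional target of the APC pathway. Typical use would be transient transfection followed by luciferase assays to check the specificity of Tcf-4-dependent responses.
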