>Addgene plasmid #16598 | c-myc promoter (4x TBE1 - mut) | addgene partial sequence | sequence record 23150 | LucNrev 5'-CCTTATGCAGTTGCTCTCC-3'
GCNTTCGCGGANGANGGCGCCGGGCCTTTCTTTATGTTTTTGGCGTCTTCCATGGTGGCTTTACCAACAG
TACCGGAATGCCAAGCTTACTTAGATCGCAGATCTCGATACCGGATCCATTATATACCCGAATTCGATAT
CGACGTCCAGCTGTCGAGCCCGGGCTAGCAGACCGGTTTCCTGCAGACCGGTTTCCTGCGCTAGCAGACC
GGTTTCCTGCAGACCGGTTTCCTGCGCTAGCACGCGTAAGAGCTCGGTACCTATCGATAGAGAAATGTTC
TGGCACCTGCACTTGCACTGGGGACAGCCTATTTTGCTAGTTTGTTTTGTTTCGTTTTGTTTTGATGGAG
AGCGTATGTTAGTACTATCGATTCACACAAAAAACCAACACACAGATGTAATGAAAATAAAGATATTTTA
TTGCGGCCGCTCCAAGTACCTCCCGTACCTTAATATTACTTACTTATCATGGTAGCTTGGGCTGGCGTAA
TAGCGAAGAGGCCCGCACCGATCGCCCTTCCCAACAGTTGCGCAGCCTGAATGGCGAATGGCAAATTGTA
AGCGTTAATATTTTGTTAAAATTCGCGTTAAATTTTTGTTAAATCAGCTCATTTTTTAACCAATAGGCCG
AAATCGGCAAAATCCCTTATAAATCAAAAGAATAGACCGAGATAGGGTTGAGTGTTGTTCCAGTTTGGAA
CAAGAGTCCACTATTAAAGAACGTGGACTCCAACGTCAAAGGGCGAAAAACCGTCTATCAGGAGGNGGCC
CNCTACGTGAACATCNCCCTAATCAAGTTTTTGGGGTCGAGGTGCCGTAAGCACTAATCG
